>Addgene plasmid #25958 | HA-HIF2α P405A Δ450-572-pBabe-Puro | depositor full sequence | sequence record 12179 | Author sequence
CTGCAGCCTGAATATGGGCCAAACAGGATATCTGTGGTAAGCAGTTCCTGCCCCGGCTCAGGGCCAAGAA
CAGATGGAACAGCTGAATATGGGCCAAACAGGATATCTGTGGTAAGCAGTTCCTGCCCCGGCTCAGGGCC
AAGAACAGATGGTCCCCAGATGCGGTCCAGCCCTCAGCAGTTTCTAGAGAACCATCAGATGTTTCCAGGG
TGCCCCAAGGACCTGAAATGACCCTGTGCCTTATTTGAACTAACCAATCAGTTCGCTTCTCGCTTCTGTT
CGCGCGCTTCTGCTCCCCGAGCTCAATAAAAGAGCCCACAACCCCTCACTCGGGGCGCCAGTCCTCCGAT
TGACTGAGTCGCCCGGGTACCCGTGTATCCAATAAACCCTCTTGCAGTTGCATCCGACTTGTGGTCTCGC
TGTTCCTTGGGAGGGTCTCCTCTGAGTGATTGACTACCCGTCAGCGGGGGTCTTTCATTTGGGGGCTCGT
CCGGGATCGGGAGACCCCTGCCCAGGGACCACCGACCCACCACCGGGAGGTAAGCTGGCCAGCAACTTAT
CTGTGTCTGTCCGATTGTCTAGTGTCTATGACTGATTTTATGCGCCTGCGTCGGTACTAGTTAGCTAACT
AGCTCTGTATCTGGCGGACCCGTGGTGGAACTGACGAGTTCTGAACACCCGGCCGCAACCCTGGGAGACG
TCCCAGGGACTTTGGGGGCCGTTTTTGTGGCCCGACCTGAGGAAGGGAGTCGATGTGGAATCCGACCCCG
TCAGGATATGTGGTTCTGGTAGGAGACGAGAACCTAAAACAGTTCCCGCCTCCGTCTGAATTTTTGCTTT
CGGTTTGGAACCGAAGCCGCGCGTCTTGTCTGCTGCAGCATCGTTCTGTGTTGTCTCTGTCTGACTGTGT
TTCTGTATTTGTCTGAAAATTAGGGCCAGACTGTTACCACTCCCTTAAGTTTGACCTTAGATCACTGGAA
AGATGTCGAGCGGCTCGCTCACAACCAGTCGGTAGATGTCAAGAAGAGACGTTGGGTTACCTTCTGCTCT
GCAGAATGGCCAACCTTTAACGTCGGATGGCCGCGAGACGGCACCTTTAACCGAGACCTCATCACCCAGG
TTAAGATCAAGGTCTTTTCACCTGGCCCGCATGGACACCCAGACCAGGTCCCCTACATCGTGACCTGGGA
AGCCTTGGCTTTTGACCCCCCTCCCTGGGTCAAGCCCTTTGTACACCCTAAGCCTCCGCCTCCTCTTCTT
CCATCCGCGCCGTCTCTCCCCCTTGAACCTCCTCTTTCGACCCCGCCTCAATCCTCCCTTTATCCAGCCC
TCACTCCTTCTCTAGGCGCCGGCCATCGAGACTAAGCTTACCATGGCCTACCCCTATGATGTTCCCGATT
ATGCTGGATCCGCCACCATGACAGCTGACAAGGAGAAGAAAAGGAGTAGCTCGGAGAGGAGGAAGGAGAA
GTCCCGGGATGCTGCGCGGTGCCGGCGGAGCAAGGAGACGGAGGTGTTCTATGAGCTGGCCCATGAGCTG
CCTCTGCCCCACAGTGTGAGCTCCCATCTGGACAAGGCCTCCATCATGCGACTGGCAATCAGCTTCCTGC
GAACACACAAGCTCCTCTCCTCAGTTTGCTCTGAAAACGAGTCCGAAGCCGAAGCTGACCAGCAGATGGA
CAACTTGTACCTGAAAGCCTTGGAGGGTTTCATTGCCGTGGTGACCCAAGATGGCGACATGATCTTTCTG
TCAGAAAACATCAGCAAGTTCATGGGACTTACACAGGTGGAGCTAACAGGACATAGTATCTTTGACTTCA
CTCATCCCTGCGACCATGAGGAGATTCGTGAGAACCTGAGTCTCAAAAATGGCTCTGGTTTTGGGAAAAA
AAGCAAAGACATGTCCACAGAGCGGGACTTCTTCATGAGGATGAAGTGCACGGTCACCAACAGAGGCCGT
ACTGTCAACCTCAAGTCAGCCACCTGGAAGGTCTTGCACTGCACGGGCCAGGTGAAAGTCTACAACAACT
GCCCTCCTCACAATAGTCTGTGTGGCTACAAGGAGCCCCTGCTGTCCTGCCTCATCATCATGTGTGAACC
AATCCAGCACCCATCCCACATGGACATCCCCCTGGATAGCAAGACCTTCCTGAGCCGCCACAGCATGGAC
ATGAAGTTCACCTACTGTGATGACAGAATCACAGAACTGATTGGTTACCACCCTGAGGAGCTGCTTGGCC
GCTCAGCCTATGAATTCTACCATGCGCTAGACTCCGAGAACATGACCAAGAGTCACCAGAACTTGTGCAC
CAAGGGTCAGGTAGTAAGTGGCCAGTACCGGATGCTCGCAAAGCATGGGGGCTACGTGTGGCTGGAGACC
CAGGGGACGGTCATCTACAACCCTCGCAACCTGCAGCCCCAGTGCATCATGTGTGTCAACTACGTCCTGA
GTGAGATTGAGAAGAATGACGTGGTGTTCTCCATGGACCAGACTGAATCCCTGTTCAAGCCCCACCTGAT
GGCCATGAACAGCATCTTTGATAGCAGTGGCAAGGGGGCTGTGTCTGAGAAGAGTAACTTCCTATTCACC
AAGCTAAAGGAGGAGCCCGAGGAGCTGGCCCAGCTGGCTGCTACCCCAGGAGACGCCATCATCTCTCTGG
ATTTCGGGAATCAGAACTTCGAGGAGTCCTCAGCCTATGGCAAGGCCATCCTGCCCCCGAGCCAGCCATG
GGCCACGGAGTTGAGGAGCCACAGCACCCAGAGCCCACTGGCCCCTGTAGCCCCGCACAGTCCCTTCCTC
CTGGACAAGTTTCAGCAGCAGCTGGAGAGCAAGAAGACAGAGCCCGAGCACCGGCCCATGTCCTCCATCT
TCTTTGATGCCGGAAGCAAAGCATCCCTGCCACCGTGCTGTGGCCAGGCCAGCACCCCTCTCTCTTCCAT
GGGGGGCAGATCCAATACCCAGTGGCCCCCAGATCCACCATTACATTTTGGGCCCACAAAGTGGGCCGTC
GGGGATCAGCGCACAGAGTTCTTGGGAGCAGCGCCGTTGGGGCCCCCTGTCTCTCCACCCCATGTCTCCA
CCTTCAAGACAAGGTCTGCAAAGGGTTTTGGGGCTCGAGGCCCAGACGTGCTGAGTCCGGCCATGGTAGC
CCTCTCCAACAAGCTGAAGCTGAAGCGACAGCTGGAGTATGAAGAGCAAGCCTTCCAGGACCTGAGCGGG
GGGGACCCACCTGGTGGCAGCACCTCACATTTGATGTGGAAACGGATGAAGAACCTCAGGGGTGGGAGCT
GCCCTTTGATGCCGGACAAGCCACTGAGCGCAAATGTACCCAATGATAAGTTCACCCAAAACCCCATGAG
GGGCCTGGGCCATCCCCTGAGACATCTGCCGCTGCCACAGCCTCCATCTGCCATCAGTCCCGGGGAGAAC
AGCAAGAGCAGGTTCCCCCCACAGTGCTACGCCACCCAGTACCAGGACTACAGCCTGTCGTCAGCCCACA
AGGTGTCAGGCATGGCAAGCCGGCTGCTCGGGCCCTCATTTGAGTCCTACCTGCTGCCCGAACTGACCAG
ATATGACTGTGAGGTGAACGTGCCCGTGCTGGGAAGCTCCACGCTCCTGCAAGGAGGGGACCTCCTCAGA
GCCCTGGACCAGGCCACCTGACAATTCGCCAGCACAGTGGTCGACCCTGTGGAATGTGTGTCAGTTAGGG
TGTGGAAAGTCCCCAGGCTCCCCAGCAGGCAGAAGTATGCAAAGCATGCATCTCAATTAGTCAGCAACCA
GGTGTGGAAAGTCCCCAGGCTCCCCAGCAGGCAGAAGTATGCAAAGCATGCATCTCAATTAGTCAGCAAC
CATAGTCCCGCCCCTAACTCCGCCCATCCCGCCCCTAACTCCGCCCAGTTCCGCCCATTCTCCGCCCCAT
GGCTGACTAATTTTTTTTATTTATGCAGAGGCCGAGGCCGCCTCGGCCTCTGAGCTATTCCAGAAGTAGT
GAGGAGGCTTTTTTGGAGGCCTAGGCTTTTGCAAAAAGCTTACCATGACCGAGTACAAGCCCACGGTGCG
CCTCGCCACCCGCGACGACGTCCCCAGGGCCGTACGCACCCTCGCCGCCGCGTTCGCCGACTACCCCGCC
ACGCGCCACACCGTCGATCCGGACCGCCACATCGAGCGGGTCACCGAGCTGCAAGAACTCTTCCTCACGC
GCGTCGGGCTCGACATCGGCAAGGTGTGGGTCGCGGACGACGGCGCCGCGGTGGCGGTCTGGACCACGCC
GGAGAGCGTCGAAGCGGGGGCGGTGTTCGCCGAGATCGGCCCGCGCATGGCCGAGTTGAGCGGTTCCCGG
CTGGCCGCGCAGCAACAGATGGAAGGCCTCCTGGCGCCGCACCGGCCCAAGGAGCCCGCGTGGTTCCTGG
CCACCGTCGGCGTCTCGCCCGACCACCAGGGCAAGGGTCTGGGCAGCGCCGTCGTGCTCCCCGGAGTGGA
GGCGGCCGAGCGCGCCGGGGTGCCCGCCTTCCTGGAGACCTCCGCGCCCCGCAACCTCCCCTTCTACGAG
CGGCTCGGCTTCACCGTCACCGCCGACGTCGAGTGCCCGAAGGACCGCGCGACCTGGTGCATGACCCGCA
AGCCCGGTGCCTGACGCCCGCCCCACGACCCGCAGCGCCCGACCGAAAGGAGCGCACGACCCCATGCATC
GATAAAATAAAAGATTTTATTTAGTCTCCAGAAAAAGGGGGGAATGAAAGACCCCACCTGTAGGTTTGGC
AAGCTAGCTTAAGTAACGCCATTTTGCAAGGCATGGAAAAATACATAACTGAGAATAGAGAAGTTCAGAT
CAAGGTCAGGAACAGATGGAACAGCTGAATATGGGCCAAACAGGATATCTGTGGTAAGCAGTTCCTGCCC
CGGCTCAGGGCCAAGAACAGATGGAACAGCTGAATATGGGCCAAACAGGATATCTGTGGTAAGCAGTTCC
TGCCCCGGCTCAGGGCCAAGAACAGATGGTCCCCAGATGCGGTCCAGCCCTCAGCAGTTTCTAGAGAACC
ATCAGATGTTTCCAGGGTGCCCCAAGGACCTGAAATGACCCTGTGCCTTATTTGAACTAACCAATCAGTT
CGCTTCTCGCTTCTGTTCGCGCGCTTCTGCTCCCCGAGCTCAATAAAAGAGCCCACAACCCCTCACTCGG
GGCGCCAGTCCTCCGATTGACTGAGTCGCCCGGGTACCCGTGTATCCAATAAACCCTCTTGCAGTTGCAT
CCGACTTGTGGTCTCGCTGTTCCTTGGGAGGGTCTCCTCTGAGTGATTGACTACCCGTCAGCGGGGGTCT
TTCATTTCCGACTTGTGGTCTCGCTGCCTTGGGAGGGTCTCCTCTGAGTGATTGACTACCCGTCAGCGGG
GGTCTTCACATGCAGCATGTATCAAAATTAATTTGGTTTTTTTTCTTAAGTATTTACATTAAATGGCCAT
AGTTGCATTAATGAATCGGCCAACGCGCGGGGAGAGGCGGTTTGCGTATTGGCGCTCTTCCGCTTCCTCG
CTCACTGACTCGCTGCGCTCGGTCGTTCGGCTGCGGCGAGCGGTATCAGCTCACTCAAAGGCGGTAATAC
GGTTATCCACAGAATCAGGGGATAACGCAGGAAAGAACATGTGAGCAAAAGGCCAGCAAAAGGCCAGGAA
CCGTAAAAAGGCCGCGTTGCTGGCGTTTTTCCATAGGCTCCGCCCCCCTGACGAGCATCACAAAAATCGA
CGCTCAAGTCAGAGGTGGCGAAACCCGACAGGACTATAAAGATACCAGGCGTTTCCCCCTGGAAGCTCCC
TCGTGCGCTCTCCTGTTCCGACCCTGCCGCTTACCGGATACCTGTCCGCCTTTCTCCCTTCGGGAAGCGT
GGCGCTTTCTCATAGCTCACGCTGTAGGTATCTCAGTTCGGTGTAGGTCGTTCGCTCCAAGCTGGGCTGT
GTGCACGAACCCCCCGTTCAGCCCGACCGCTGCGCCTTATCCGGTAACTATCGTCTTGAGTCCAACCCGG
TAAGACACGACTTATCGCCACTGGCAGCAGCCACTGGTAACAGGATTAGCAGAGCGAGGTATGTAGGCGG
TGCTACAGAGTTCTTGAAGTGGTGGCCTAACTACGGCTACACTAGAAGGACAGTATTTGGTATCTGCGCT
CTGCTGAAGCCAGTTACCTTCGGAAAAAGAGTTGGTAGCTCTTGATCCGGCAAACAAACCACCGCTGGTA
GCGGTGGTTTTTTTGTTTGCAAGCAGCAGATTACGCGCAGAAAAAAAGGATCTCAAGAAGATCCTTTGAT
CTTTTCTACGGGGTCTGACGCTCAGTGGAACGAAAACTCACGTTAAGGGATTTTGGTCATGAGATTATCA
AAAAGGATCTTCACCTAGATCCTTTTAAATTAAAAATGAAGTTTGCGGCCGCAAATCAATCTAAAGTATA
TATGAGTAAACTTGGTCTGACAGTTACCAATGCTTAATCAGTGAGGCACCTATCTCAGCGATCTGTCTAT
TTCGTTCATCCATAGTTGCCTGACTCCCCGTCGTGTAGATAACTACGATACGGGAGGGCTTACCATCTGG
CCCCAGTGCTGCAATGATACCGCGAGACCCACGCTCACCGGCTCCAGATTTATCAGCAATAAACCAGCCA
GCCGGAAGGGCCGAGCGCAGAAGTGGTCCTGCAACTTTATCCGCCTCCATCCAGTCTATTAATTGTTGCC
GGGAAGCTAGAGTAAGTAGTTCGCCAGTTAATAGTTTGCGCAACGTTGTTGCCATTGCTACAGGCATCGT
GGTGTCACGCTCGTCGTTTGGTATGGCTTCATTCAGCTCCGGTTCCCAACGATCAAGGCGAGTTACATGA
TCCCCCATGTTGTGCAAAAAAGCGGTTAGCTCCTTCGGTCCTCCGATCGTTGTCAGAAGTAAGTTGGCCG
CAGTGTTATCACTCATGGTTATGGCAGCACTGCATAATTCTCTTACTGTCATGCCATCCGTAAGATGCTT
TTCTGTGACTGGTGAGTACTCAACCAAGTCATTCTGAGAATAGTGTATGCGGCGACCGAGTTGCTCTTGC
CCGGCGTCAACACGGGATAATACCGCGCCACATAGCAGAACTTTAAAAGTGCTCATCATTGGAAAACGTT
CTTCGGGGCGAAAACTCTCAAGGATCTTACCGCTGTTGAGATCCAGTTCGATGTAACCCACTCGTGCACC
CAACTGATCTTCAGCATCTTTTACTTTCACCAGCGTTTCTGGGTGAGCAAAAACAGGAAGGCAAAATGCC
GCAAAAAAGGGAATAAGGGCGACACGGAAATGTTGAATACTCATACTCTTCCTTTTTCAATATTATTGAA
GCATTTATCAGGGTTATTGTCTCATGAGCGGATACATATTTGAATGTATTTAGAAAAATAAACAAATAGG
GGTTCCGCGCACATTTCCCCGAAAAGTGCCAC
Features (pLannotate 1.2.2; 12 found; start..end, strand, type, name):
      8..477     +  LTR            LTR: long terminal repeat from Moloney murine leukemia virus
    601..875     +  misc_feature   MESV Ψ (fragment): packaging signal of murine embryonic stem cell virus
    934..1350    +  CDS            gag (truncated): truncated Moloney murine leukemia virus (MMLV) gag gene lacking the start codon
   1418..3658    +  CDS            EPAS1 (fragment): EPAS1_HUMAN - Also known as BHLHE73, HIF2A, MOP2, PASD2. Experimental evidence at protein level: Swiss-Prot protein existence level 1. Transcription factor involved in the induction of oxygen regulated genes. Heterodimerizes with ARNT; heterodimer binds to core DNA sequence 5'-TACGTG-3' within the hypoxia response element (HRE) of target gene promoters (By similarity). Regulates the vascular endothelial growth factor (VEGF) expression and seems to be implicated in the development of blood vessels and the tubular system of lung. May also play a role in the formation of the endothelium that give
   3696..4025    +  promoter       SV40 promoter: SV40 enhancer and early promoter
   4035..4634    +  CDS            PuroR: puromycin N-acetyltransferase; pac from Streptomyces; confers resistance to puromycin
   4733..5326    +  LTR            LTR: long terminal repeat from Moloney murine leukemia virus
   5335..5381    +  LTR            5' LTR (truncated) (fragment): truncated long terminal repeat from Moloney murine sarcoma virus
   5464..5512    -  CDS            lacI (fragment): lac repressor; lacI; The lac repressor binds to the lac operator to inhibit transcription in E. coli. This inhibition can be relieved by adding lactose or isopropyl-β-D-thiogalactopyranoside (IPTG).
   5698..6286    -  rep_origin     ori: high-copy-number ColE1/pMB1/pBR322/pUC origin of replication
   6464..7324    -  CDS            AmpR: β-lactamase; bla; confers resistance to ampicillin, carbenicillin, and related antibiotics
   7325..7429    -  promoter       AmpR promoter: bla
