[The description below was written by a language model from this plasmid's Addgene catalogue record and pLannotate feature annotations shown in this document.]
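Description:
HA-HIF2α P405A Δ450-572-pBabe-Puro is a Moloney murine leukemia virus-based retroviral expression vector built on an HA-tagged pBabe-puro backbone, designed for stable delivery of a mutant human HIF2α (EPAS1) cDNA into mammalian cells. In bacteria it is maintained as a high-copy plasmid through a ColE1/pUC-type origin and selected with ampicillin via the β-lactamase gene and its native promoter. The proviral portion is flanked by MMLV long terminal repeats and includes a Ψ packaging signal plus a truncated gag segment lacking its start codon, elements that allow the transcript to be encapsidated when the plasmid is introduced into a packaging cell line supplying viral proteins in trans. As in other pBabe vectors, no separate internal promoter is annotated upstream of the insert, so expression is presumably driven from the 5′ LTR.

The insert, about 2.3 kb and cloned between BamHI and a destroyed EcoRI site, encodes HIF2α with an N-terminal HA epitope contributed by the backbone (the tag itself is not separately annotated in the feature table). Two changes are recorded: proline 405 is replaced by alanine, and residues 450–572, corresponding to the N-terminal transactivation domain, are deleted; the depositors' publication refers to this variant as "dN". Downstream, an SV40 enhancer/early promoter drives puromycin N-acetyltransferase, permitting puromycin selection of transduced cells. Short lacI and truncated LTR fragments are backbone remnants. According to the associated publication, the construct belongs to a study dissecting how the N- and C-terminal transactivation domains of HIF2α cooperate in promoting renal tumorigenesis.
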