Addgene plasmid #25958: HA-HIF2α P405A Δ450-572-pBabe-Puro
Depositing lab: William Kaelin. Depositing organization: Dana-Farber Cancer Institute. Publication: The hypoxia-inducible factor 2alpha N-terminal and C-terminal transactivation domains cooperate to promote renal tumorigenesis in vivo. Yan Q, Bartz S, Mao M, Li L, Kaelin WG. Mol Cell Biol. 2007 Mar . 27(6):2092-102. 10.1128/MCB.01514-06 PubMed 17220275.
Backbone
  Vector backbone: HA-pBabe-puro
  Backbone size w/o insert (bp): 5140
  Vector type: Mammalian Expression, Retroviral
  Selectable markers: Puromycin
Growth in bacteria
  Bacterial resistance: Ampicillin, 100 μg/mL
  Growth temperature: 37°C
  Growth strain: DH5alpha
  Growth instructions: DH5alpha
  Copy number: High Copy
Gene/Insert
  Gene/Insert name: Hypoxia inducible factor 2 alpha (alt names: HIF2a; EPAS1)
  Species: H. sapiens (human)
  Insert size (bp): 2270
  Mutation: cDNA changed amino acids: Proline 405 to Alanine internal deletion of Amino acids 450 - 572 (NTAD = N-terminal transactivation domain) This mutant is called "dN" in Yan et al. 2007, Mol Cell Biol, 27, 209-2-102 .
  GenBank ID: HSU81984
  Entrez Gene: EPAS1 (a.k.a. ECYT4, HIF2A, HLF, MOP2, PASD2, bHLHe73)
  Tag / fusion protein: HA-tag (N terminal on backbone)
  Cloning method: Restriction Enzyme; 5′ cloning site BamH I (not destroyed); 3′ cloning site EcoR I (destroyed during cloning)
  Sequencing primers: 5′ pBabe-5'; 3′ pBabe-3'
Terms and licenses: Academic/Nonprofit Terms; Industry Terms: Not Available to Industry
How to cite: HA-HIF2α P405A Δ450-572-pBabe-Puro was a gift from William Kaelin (Addgene plasmid # 25958 ; http://n2t.net/addgene:25958 ; RRID:Addgene_25958)
