>Addgene plasmid #25958 | HA-HIF2α P405A Δ450-572-pBabe-Puro | addgene partial sequence | sequence record 32002 | 25958 with hHIF2-F3 (gatggccatgaacagcatc)
CTTCCTATTCACCAAGCTAAAGGAGGAGCCCGAGGAGCTGGCCCAGCTGGCTGCTACCCCAGGAGACGCC
ATCATCTCTCTGGATTTCGGGAATCAGAACTTCGAGGAGTCCTCAGCCTATGGCAAGGCCATCCTGCCCC
CGAGCCAGCCATGGGCCACGGAGTTGAGGAGCCACAGCACCCAGAGCCCACTGGCCCCTGTAGCCCCGCA
CAGTCCCTTCCTCCTGGACAAGTTTCAGCAGCAGCTGGAGAGCAAGAAGACAGAGCCCGAGCACCGGCCC
ATGTCCTCCATCTTCTTTGATGCCGGAAGCAAAGCATCCCTGCCACCGTGCTGTGGCCAGGCCAGCACCC
CTCTCTCTTCCATGGGGGGCAGATCCAATACCCAGTGGCCCCCAGATCCACCATTACATTTTGGGCCCAC
AAAGTGGGCCGTCGGGGATCAGCGCACAGAGTTCTTGGGAGCAGCGCCGTTGGGGCCCCCTGTCTCTCCA
CCCCATGTCTCCACCTTCAAGACAAGGTCTGCAAAGGGTTTTGGGGCTCGAGGCCCAGACGTGCTGAGTC
CGGCCATGGTAGCCCTCTCCAACAAGCTGAAGCTGAAGCGACAGCTGGAGTATGAAGAGCAAGCCTTCCA
GGACCTGAGCGGGGGGGACCCACCTGGTGGCAGCACCTCACATTTGATGTGGAAACGGATGAAGAACCTC
AGGGGTGGGAGCTGCCCTTTGATGCCGGACAAGCCACTGAGCGCAAATGTACCCAATGATAAGTTCACCC
AAAACCCCATGAGGGGCCTGGGCCATCCCCTGAGACATCTGCCGCTGCCACAGCCTCCATCTGCCATCAG
T
