>Addgene plasmid #25958 | HA-HIF2α P405A Δ450-572-pBabe-Puro | addgene partial sequence | sequence record 32003 | 25958 with hHIF2-F2 (TCGGGAATCAGAACTTCGAG)
CTGCCCCGAGCCAGCCATGGGCCACGGAGTTGAGGAGCCACAGCACCCAGAGCCCACTGGCCCCTGTAGC
CCCGCACAGTCCCTTCCTCCTGGACAAGTTTCAGCAGCAGCTGGAGAGCAAGAAGACAGAGCCCGAGCAC
CGGCCCATGTCCTCCATCTTCTTTGATGCCGGAAGCAAAGCATCCCTGCCACCGTGCTGTGGCCAGGCCA
GCACCCCTCTCTCTTCCATGGGGGGCAGATCCAATACCCAGTGGCCCCCAGATCCACCATTACATTTTGG
GCCCACAAAGTGGGCCGTCGGGGATCAGCGCACAGAGTTCTTGGGAGCAGCGCCGTTGGGGCCCCCTGTC
TCTCCACCCCATGTCTCCACCTTCAAGACAAGGTCTGCAAAGGGTTTTGGGGCTCGAGGCCCAGACGTGC
TGAGTCCGGCCATGGTAGCCCTCTCCAACAAGCTGAAGCTGAAGCGACAGCTGGAGTATGAAGAGCAAGC
CTTCCAGGACCTGAGCGGGGGGGACCCACCTGGTGGCAGCACCTCACATTTGATGTGGAAACGGATGAAG
AACCTCAGGGGTGGGAGCTGCCCTTTGATGCCGGACAAGCCACTGAGCGCAAATGTACCCAATGATAAGT
TCACCCAAAACCCCATGAGGGGCCTGGGCCATCCCCTGAGACATCTGCCGCTGCCACAGCCTCCATCTGC
CATCAGTCCCGGGGAGAACAGCAAGAGCAGGTTCCCCCCACAGTGCTACGCCACCCAGTACCAGGACTAC
AGCCTGTCGTCAGCCCACAAGGTGTCAGGCATGGCAAGCCGGCTGCTCGGGCCCTCATTTGAGTCCTACC
TGCTGCCCGAACTGACCAGATATGACTGTGAGGTGA
