>Addgene plasmid #25958 | HA-HIF2α P405A Δ450-572-pBabe-Puro | addgene partial sequence | sequence record 32004 | 25958 with pBabe-5
CTGCACATGTATCCATATGATGTTCCAGATTATGCTGGATCCGCCACCATGACAGCTGACAAGGAGAAGA
AAAGGAGTAGCTCGGAGAGGAGGAAGGAGAAGTCCCGGGATGCTGCGCGGTGCCGGCGGAGCAAGGAGAC
GGAGGTGTTCTATGAGCTGGCCCATGAGCTGCCTCTGCCCCACAGTGTGAGCTCCCATCTGGACAAGGCC
TCCATCATGCGACTGGCAATCAGCTTCCTGCGAACACACAAGCTCCTCTCCTCAGTTTGCTCTGAAAACG
AGTCCGAAGCCGAAGCTGACCAGCAGATGGACAACTTGTACCTGAAAGCCTTGGAGGGTTTCATTGCCGT
GGTGACCCAAGATGGCGACATGATCTTTCTGTCAGAAAACATCAGCAAGTTCATGGGACTTACACAGGTG
GAGCTAACAGGACATAGTATCTTTGACTTCACTCATCCCTGCGACCATGAGGAGATTCGTGAGAACCTGA
GTCTCAAAAATGGCTCTGGTTTTGGGAAAAAAAGCAAAGACATGTCCACAGAGCGGGACTTCTTCATGAG
GATGAAGTGCACGGTCACCAACAGAGGCCGTACTGTCAACCTCAAGTCAGCCACCTGGAAGGTCTTGCAC
TGCACGGGCCAGGTGAAAGTCTACAACAACTGCCCTCCTCACAATAGTCTGTGTGGCTACAAGGAGCCCC
TGCTGTCCTGCCTCATCATCATGTGTGAACCAATCCAGCACCCATCCCACATGGACATCCCCCTGGATAG
CAAGACCTTCCTGAGCCGCCACAGCATGGACATGAAGTTCACCTACTGTGATGACAGAATCACAGAACTG
ATTGGTTACCACCCTGAGGAGCTGCTTGGCCGCTCAGCC
